>Addgene plasmid #138974 | pQP-2376 | addgene full sequence | sequence record 291767 | Addgene NGS Result
TCCTGCGTTATCCCCTGATTCTGTGGATAACCGTATTACCGCCATGCATTAGTTATTAATAGTAATCAAT
TACGGGGTCATTAGTTCATAGCCCATATATGGAGTTCCGCGTTACATAACTTACGGTAAATGGCCCGCCT
GGCTGACCGCCCAACGACCCCCGCCCATTGACGTCAATAATGACGTATGTTCCCATAGTAACGCCAATAG
GGACTTTCCATTGACGTCAATGGGTGGAGTATTTACGGTAAACTGCCCACTTGGCAGTACATCAAGTGTA
TCATATGCCAAGTACGCCCCCTATTGACGTCAATGACGGTAAATGGCCCGCCTGGCATTATGCCCAGTAC
ATGACCTTATGGGACTTTCCTACTTGGCAGTACATCTACGTATTAGTCATCGCTATTACCATGGTGATGC
GGTTTTGGCAGTACATCAATGGGCGTGGATAGCGGTTTGACTCACGGGGATTTCCAAGTCTCCACCCCAT
TGACGTCAATGGGAGTTTGTTTTGGCACCAAAATCAACGGGACTTTCCAAAATGTCGTAACAACTCCGCC
CCATTGACGCAAATGGGCGGTAGGCGTGTACGGTGGGAGGTCTATATAAGCAGAGCTGGTTTAGTGAACC
GTCAGATCCGCTAGCGCTACCATGGTGAGCAAGGGCGAGGAGCTGTTCACCGGGGTGGTGCCCATCCTGG
TCGAGCTGGACGGCGACGTAAACGGCCACAAGTTCAGCGTGTCCGGCGAGGGCGAGGGCGATGCCACCTA
CGGCAAGCTGACCCTGAAGCTGATCTGCACCACCGGCAAGCTGCCCGTGCCCTGGCCCACCCTCGTGACC
ACCCTGGGCTACGGCCTGCAGTGCTTCGCCCGCTACCCCGACCACATGAAGCAGCACGACTTCTTCAAGT
CCGCCATGCCCGAAGGCTACGTCCAGGAGCGCACCATCTTCTTCAAGGACGACGGCAACTACAAGACCCG
CGCCGAGGTGAAGTTCGAGGGCGACACCCTGGTGAACCGCATCGAGCTGAAGGGCATCGACTTCAAGGAG
GACGGCAACATCCTGGGGCACAAGCTGGAGTACAACTACAACAGCCACAACGTCTATATCACCGCCGACA
AGCAGAAGAACGGCATCAAGGCCAACTTCAAGATCCGCCACAACATCGAGGACGGCGGCGTGCAGCTCGC
CGACCACTACCAGCAGAACACCCCCATCGGCGACGGCCCCGTGCTGCTGCCCGACAACCACTACCTAAGC
TACCAGTCCAAGCTGAGCAAAGACCCCAACGAGAAGCGCGATCACATGGTCCTGCTGGAACGCGTGACCG
CCGCCGGGATCACTCTCGGCATGGACGAGCTGTACAAGGCTAGCGGTAAAAAGAAGAAAAAGAAGTCAAA
GACAAAGTGTGTAATTATGTAAAGATCTCGAGCTCAAGCTTCGAATTCTGCAGTCGACGGTACCGCGGGC
CCGGGATCCGCCCCTCTCCCTCCCCCCCCCCTAACGTTACTGGCCGAAGCCGCTTGGAATAAGGCCGGTG
TGCGTTTGTCTATATGTTATTTTCCACCATATTGCCGTCTTTTGGCAATGTGAGGGCCCGGAAACCTGGC
CCTGTCTTCTTGACGAGCATTCCTAGGGGTCTTTCCCCTCTCGCCAAAGGAATGCAAGGTCTGTTGAATG
TCGTGAAGGAAGCAGTTCCTCTGGAAGCTTCTTGAAGACAAACAACGTCTGTAGCGACCCTTTGCAGGCA
GCGGAACCCCCCACCTGGCGACAGGTGCCTCTGCGGCCAAAAGCCACGTGTATAAGATACACCTGCAAAG
GCGGCACAACCCCAGTGCCACGTTGTGAGTTGGATAGTTGTGGAAAGAGTCAAATGGCTCTCCTCAAGCG
TATTCAACAAGGGGCTGAAGGATGCCCAGAAGGTACCCCATTGTATGGGATCTGATCTGGGGCCTCGGTA
CACATGCTTTACATGTGTTTAGTCGAGGTTAAAAAAACGTCTAGGCCCCCCGAACCACGGGGACGTGGTT
TTCCTTTGAAAAACACGATGATAATATGGCCACAAGCGCTACCGGACTCAGATCTACCATGGTGGCAGGT
CATGCCTCTGGCAGCCCCGCATTCGGGACCGCCGATCTTTCGAATTGCGAACGTGAAGAGATCCACCTCG
CCGGCTCGATCCAGCCGCATGGCGCGCTTCTGGTCGTCAGCGAGCCGGATCATCGCATCATCCAGGCCAG
CGCCAACGCCGCGGAATTTCTGAATCTCGGAAGCGTGCTCGGCGTTCCGCTCGCCGAGATCGACGGCGAT
CTGTTGATCAAGATCCTGCCGCATCTCGATCCCACCGCCGAAGGCATGCCGGTCGCGGTGCGCTGCCGGA
TCGGCAATCCCTCCACGGAGTACGACGGTCTGATGCATCGGCCTCCGGAAGGCGGGCTGATCATCGAGCT
CGAACGTGCCGGCCCGCCGATCGATCTGTCCGGCACGCTGGCGCCGGCGCTGGAGCGGATCCGCACGGCG
GGCTCGCTGCGCGCGCTGTGCGATGACACCGCGCTGCTGTTTCAGCAGTGCACCGGCTACGACCGGGTGA
TGGTGTATCGCTTCGACGAGCAGGGCCACGGCGAAGTGTTCTCCGAGCGCCACGTGCCCGGGCTCGAATC
CTATTTCGGCAACCGCTATCCGTCGTCGGACATTCCGCAGATGGCGCGGCGGCTGTACGAGCGGCAGCGC
GTCCGCGTGCTGGTCGACGTCAGCTATCAGCCGGTGCCGCTGGAGCCGCGGCTGTCGCCGCTGACCGGGC
GCGATCTCGACATGTCGGGCTGCTTCCTGCGCTCGATGTCGCCGATCCATCTGCAGTACCTGAAGAACAT
GGGCGTGCGCGCCACCCTGGTGGTGTCGCTGGTGGTCGGCGGCAAGCTGTGGGGCCTGGTTGCCTGTCAC
CATTATCTGCCGCGCTTCATCCATTTCGAGCTGCGGGCGATCTGCGAACTGCTCGCCGAAGCGATCGCGA
CGCGGATCACCGCGCTTGAGAGCTTCGCGCAGAGCCAGTCGGAGCTGTTCGTGCAGCGGCTCGAACAGCG
CATGATCGAAGCGATCACCCGTGAAGGCGATTGGCGCGCAGCGATTTTCGACACCAGCCAATCGATCCTG
CAGCCGCTGCACGCCGACGGTTGCGCGCTGGTGTACGAAGACCAGATCAGGACCATCGGTGACGTACCTT
CCACGCAGGATGTTCGCGAGATCGCCGGGTGGCTCGATCGCCAGCCACGTGCGGCGGTGACCTCGACCGC
GTCGCTCGGTCTCGACGTGCCGGAGCTCGCGCATCTGACGCGGATGGCGAGCGGCGTGGTCGCGGCGCCG
ATTTCGGATCATCGCGGCGAGTTTCTGATGTGGTTCCGCCCCGAGCGCGTCCACACCGTTACCTGGGGCG
GCGATCCGAAGAAGCCGTTCACGATGGGCGATACACCGGCGGATCTGTCGCCGCGGCGCTCCTTCGCCAA
ATGGCATCAGGTTGTCGAAGGCACGTCCGATCCGTGGACGGCCGCCGATCTCGCCGCGGCTCGCACCATC
GGTCAGACCGTCGCCGACATCGTGCTGCAATTCCGCGCGGTGCGGACACTGATCGCCCGCGAACAGTACG
AACAGTTTTCGTCCCAGGTGCACGCTTCGATGCAGCCGGTGCTGATCACCGACGCCGAAGGCCGCATCCT
GCTGATGAACGACTCGTTCCGCGACATGTTGCCGGCGGGGTCGCCATCCGCCGTCCATCTCGACGATCTC
GCCGGGTTCTTCGTCGAATCGAACGATTTCCTGCGCAACGTCGCCGAACTGATCGATCACGGCCGCGGGT
GGCGCGGCGAAGTTCTGCTGCGCGGCGCAGGTAATCGCCCGTTGCCGCTGGCAGTGCGCGCCGATCCGGT
GACGCGCACGGAGGACCAGTCGCTCGGCTTCGTGCTGATCTTCAGCGACGCTACCGATCGTCGCACCGCA
GATGCCGCACGCACGCGTTTCCAGGAAGGCATTCTTGCCAGCGCACGTCCCGGCGTGCGGCTCGACTCCA
AGTCCGACCTCTTGCACGAGAAGCTGCTGTCCGCGCTGGTCGAGAACGCGCAGCTTGCCGCATTGGAAAT
TACTTACGGCGTCGAGACCGGACGCATCGCCGAGCTGCTCGAAGGCGTTCGCCAGTCGATGCTGCGCACC
GCCGAAGTGCTCGGCCATCTGGTGCAGCACGCGGCGCGCACGGCCGGCAGCGACAGCTCGAGCAATGGCT
CGCAGAACAAGAAGGCTAGCAGTGCTGGCGGTAGTGCTGGTGGGAGTGCTGGCGGTAGTGCTGGTGGCGA
TATCATGGATCAAGTCCAACTGGTGGAGTCTGGTGGCGCTTTGGTGCAGCCAGGTGGCTCTCTGCGTTTG
TCCTGTGCCGCTTCTGGCTTCCCAGTGAACCGCTATTCCATGCGCTGGTATCGCCAGGCTCCAGGCAAAG
AGCGTGAGTGGGTAGCCGGTATGTCCAGCGCGGGTGATCGTAGCTCCTATGAAGACTCCGTGAAGGGCCG
TTTCACCATCAGCCGTGACGATGCCCGTAACACGGTGTATCTGCAAATGAACAGCTTGAAACCTGAAGAT
ACGGCCGTGTATTACTGTAATGTGAACGTGGGCTTCGAGTATTGGGGCCAAGGCACCCAGGTCACCGTCT
CCAGCTAAGATATCAGATCTCGAGCTCAAGCTTCGAATTCTGCAGTCGACGGTACCGCGGGCCCGGGATC
CGCCCCTCTCCCTCCCCCCCCCCCTAACGTTACTGGCCGAAGCCGCTTGGAATAAGGCCGGTGTGCGTTT
GTCTATATGTTATTTTCCACCATATTGCCGTCTTTTGGCAATGTGAGGGCCCGGAAACCTGGCCCTGTCT
TCTTGACGAGCATTCCTAGGGGTCTTTCCCCTCTCGCCAAAGGAATGCAAGGTCTGTTGAATGTCGTGAA
GGAAGCAGTTCCTCTGGAAGCTTCTTGAAGACAAACAACGTCTGTAGCGACCCTTTGCAGGCAGCGGAAC
CCCCCACCTGGCGACAGGTGCCTCTGCGGCCAAAAGCCACGTGTATAAGATACACCTGCAAAGGCGGCAC
AACCCCAGTGCCACGTTGTGAGTTGGATAGTTGTGGAAAGAGTCAAATGGCTCTCCTCAAGCGTATTCAA
CAAGGGGCTGAAGGATGCCCAGAAGGTACCCCATTGTATGGGATCTGATCTGGGGCCTCGGTACACATGC
TTTACATGTGTTTAGTCGAGGTTAAAAAAACGTCTAGGCCCCCCGAACCACGGGGACGTGGTTTTCCTTT
GAAAAACACGATGATAATATGGCCACAAACCGGTCCATGATGAAAATGGAGACTGACAAAATAATGGACG
AAACCAACTCCAATGCACAGGCCTTCACAACCACTATGCTGTACGACCCGGTGCGCAAGAAAGACTCATC
GCCCACCTACCAAACGGAGCGGGAACTCTGCTTTCAGTACTTCACCCAGTGGAGCGAGTCGGGCCAGGTG
GACTTTGTGGAGCACCTGCTGTCGCGCATGTGCCACTATCAACACGGACAGATCAATGCCTATCTCAAGC
CGATGCTCCAGCGGGACTTTATCACATTGCTGCCAATCAAGGGTCTGGATCACATCGCAGAAAACATTTT
GTCGTACTTGGATGCCGAATCGCTCAAATCATCCGAGCTGGTCTGCAAGGAATGGCTGCGCGTCATTTCC
GAGGGCATGCTCTGGAAGAAGCTCATCGAACGCAAGGTGCGCACAGATTCCTTGTGGCGCGGACTGGCCG
AGCGGCGTAATTGGATGCAGTACCTCTTCAAGCCAAGACCGGGCCAGACTCAACGGCCACACTCATTCCA
TCGCGAGTTGTTCCCCAAGATAATGAATGACATTGACAGCATAGAGAACAACTGGCGGACTGGCCGCCAC
GGAGGCGGATCATACCGGTCCATGGGAATTGATCTCTCAGGATTAACACTGCAGACTAGTATGGTGAGCA
AGGGCGAGGAGGATAACATGGCCATCATCAAGGAGTTCATGCGCTTCAAGGTGCACATGGAGGGCTCCGT
GAACGGCCACGAGTTCGAGATCGAGGGCGAGGGCGAGGGCCGCCCCTACGAGGGCACCCAGACCGCCAAG
CTGAAGGTGACCAAGGGTGGCCCCCTGCCCTTCGCCTGGGACATCCTGTCCCCTCAGTTCATGTACGGCT
CCAAGGCCTACGTGAAGCACCCCGCCGACATCCCCGACTACTTGAAGCTGTCCTTCCCCGAGGGCTTCAA
GTGGGAGCGCGTGATGAACTTCGAGGACGGCGGCGTGGTGACCGTGACCCAGGACTCCTCCCTGCAGGAC
GGCGAGTTCATCTACAAGGTGAAGCTGCGCGGCACCAACTTCCCCTCCGACGGCCCCGTAATGCAGAAGA
AGACCATGGGCTGGGAGGCCTCCTCCGAGCGGATGTACCCCGAGGACGGCGCCCTGAAGGGCGAGATCAA
GCAGAGGCTGAAGCTGAAGGACGGCGGCCACTACGACGCTGAGGTCAAGACCACCTACAAGGCCAAGAAG
CCCGTGCAGCTGCCCGGCGCCTACAACGTCAACATCAAGTTGGACATCACCTCCCACAACGAGGACTACA
CCATCGTGGAACAGTACGAACGCGCCGAGGGCCGCCACTCCACCGGCGGCATGGACGAGCTGTACAAGAG
TGCTGGTGGGTCCGCCGGCGGGAGTGCTGGCGGTAGTGCCGGCGGTAGTTCTAGAGGCAAGAACATGCAG
GCGGTCACCGAGCTGCATTCCCGGCTGATCGCTGCGCAGCAGGCGATGGAGCGCGACTATTGGCGGTTGC
GTGAATTGGAGACTCGCTACCGCCTGGTGTTCGACGCTGCCGCCGATGCGGTGATGATCGTCTCCGCCGG
CGACATGCGCATCGTCGAAGCCAACCGGGCGGCGGTGAATGCGATCAGCCGCGTCGAGCGCGGCAATGAC
GACCTTGCGGGGCGTGATTTCCTCGCCGAAGTGGCGGCTGCCGATCGCGATGCGGTGCGCGACATGCTGG
CCCAGGTGCGTCAGCGCGGCACCGCACTCAGCGTCCTCGTTCATCTCGGCCGTTACGACCGCGCCTGGAT
GCTGCGCGGTTCGCTGATGTCGTCCGAGCGTCGTCAGGTTTTCCTGCTGCACTTCACCCCGGTGACCACG
ACTCCCGCGATCGACGACGACGACAAAGGTGTCGTTGCTTCTGCTGCCGACGGTGCAGAGGGCGCCTCAG
ACGACGCAGAGGATGAATTATGGCTGCCAAGAGGGTCAAGTTGGACTGAGCGGCCGCGACTCTAGATCAT
AATCAGCCATACCACATTTGTAGAGGTTTTACTTGCTTTAAAAAACCTCCCACACCTCCCCCTGAACCTG
AAACATAAAATGAATGCAATTGTTGTTGTTAACTTGTTTATTGCAGCTTATAATGGTTACAAATAAAGCA
ATAGCATCACAAATTTCACAAATAAAGCATTTTTTTCACTGCATTCTAGTTGTGGTTTGTCCAAACTCAT
CAATGTATCTTAAGGCGTAAATTGTAAGCGTTAATATTTTGTTAAAATTCGCGTTAAATTTTTGTTAAAT
CAGCTCATTTTTTAACCAATAGGCCGAAATCGGCAAAATCCCTTATAAATCAAAAGAATAGACCGAGATA
GGGT
[37 nt withheld, positions 7705-7741]
AAAGAACGTGGACTCCAACGTCAAAGG
[49 nt withheld, positions 7769-7817]
T
[91 nt withheld, positions 7819-7909]
G
[124 nt withheld, positions 7911-8034]
CAGGTGGCACTTTTCGGGGAAATGTGCGCGGAACCCCTATTTGTTTATTTTTCTAAATACATTCAAATAT
GTATCCGCTCATGAGACAATAACCCTGATAAATGCTTCAATAATATTGAAAAAGGAAGAGTCCTGAGGCG
GAAAGAACCAGCTGTGGAATGTGTGTCAGTTAGGGTGTGGAAAGTCCCCAGGCTCCCCAGCAGGCAGAAG
TATGCAAAGCATGCATCTCAATTAGTCAGCAACCAGGTGTGGAAAGTCCCCAGGCTCCCCAGCAGGCAGA
AGTATGCAAAGCATGCATCTCAATTAGTCAGCAACCATAGTCCCGCCCCTAACTCCGCCCATCCCGCCCC
TAACTCCGCCCAGTTCCGCCCATTCTCCGCCCCATGGCTGACTAATTTTTTTTATTTATGCAGAGGCCGA
GGCCGCCTCGGCCTCTGAGCTATTCCAGAAGTAGTGAGGAGGCTTTTTTGGAGGCCTAGGCTTTTGCAAA
GATCGATCAAGAGACAGGATGAGGATCGTTTCGCATGATTGAACAAGATGGATTGCACGCAGGTTCTCCG
GCCGCTTGGGTGGAGAGGCTATTCGGCTATGACTGGGCACAACAGACAATCGGCTGCTCTGATGCCGCCG
TGTTCCGGCTGTCAGCGCAGGGGCGCCCGGTTCTTTTTGTCAAGACCGACCTGTCCGGTGCCCTGAATGA
ACTGCAAGACGAGGCAGCGCGGCTATCGTGGCTGGCCACGACGGGCGTTCCTTGCGCAGCTGTGCTCGAC
GTTGTCACTGAAGCGGGAAGGGACTGGCTGCTATTGGGCGAAGTGCCGGGGCAGGATCTCCTGTCATCTC
ACCTTGCTCCTGCCGAGAAAGTATCCATCATGGCTGATGCAATGCGGCGGCTGCATACGCTTGATCCGGC
TACCTGCCCATTCGACCACCAAGCGAAACATCGCATCGAGCGAGCACGTACTCGGATGGAAGCCGGTCTT
GTCGATCAGGATGATCTGGACGAAGAGCATCAGGGGCTCGCGCCAGCCGAACTGTTCGCCAGGCTCAAGG
CGAGCATGCCCGACGGCGAGGATCTCGTCGTGACCCATGGCGATGCCTGCTTGCCGAATATCATGGTGGA
AAATGGCCGCTTTTCTGGATTCATCGACTGTGGCCGGCTGGGTGTGGCGGACCGCTATCAGGACATAGCG
TTGGCTACCCGTGATATTGCTGAAGAGCTTGGCGGCGAATGGGCTGACCGCTTCCTCGTGCTTTACGGTA
TCGCCGCTCCCGATTCGCAGCGCATCGCCTTCTATCGCCTTCTTGACGAGTTCTTCTGAGCGGGACTCTG
GGGTTCGAAATGACCGACCAAGCGACGCCCAACCTGCCATCACGAGATTTCGATTCCACCGCCGCCTTCT
ATGAAAGGTTGGGCTTCGGAATCGTTTTCCGGGACGCCGGCTGGATGATCCTCCAGCGCGGGGATCTCAT
GCTGGAGTTCTTCGCCCACCCTAGGGGGAGGCTAACTGAAACACGGAAGGAGACAATACCGGAAGGAACC
CGCGCTATGACGGCAATAAAAAGACAGAATAAAACGCACGGTGTTGGGTCGTTTGTTCATAAACGCGGGG
TTCGGTCCCAGGGCTGGCACTCTGTCGATACCCCACCGAGACCCCATTGGGGCCAATACGCCCGCGTTTC
TTCCTTTTCCCCACCCCACCCCCCAAGTTCGGGTGAAGGCCCAGGGCTCGCAGCCAACGTCGGGGCGGCA
GGCCCTGCCATAGCCTCAGGTTACTCATATATACTTTAGATTGATTTAAAACTTCATTTTTAATTTAAAA
GGATCTAGGTGAAGATCCTTTTTGATAATCTCATGACCAAAATCCCTTAACGTGAGTTTTCGTTCCACTG
AGCGTCAGACCCCGTAGAAAAGATCAAAGGATCTTCTTGAGATCCTTTTTTTCTGCGCGTAATCTGCTGC
TTGCAAACAAAAAAACCACCGCTACCAGCGGTGGTTTGTTTGCCGGATCAAGAGCTACCAACTCTTTTTC
CGAAGGTAACTGGCTTCAGCAGAGCGCAGATACCAAATACTGTTCTTCTAGTGTAGCCGTAGTTAGGCCA
CCACTTCAAGAACTCTGTAGCACCGCCTACATACCTCGCTCTGCTAATCCTGTTACCAGTGGCTGCTGCC
AGTGGCGATAAGTCGTGTCTTACCGGGTTGGACTCAAGACGATAGTTACCGGATAAGGCGCAGCGGTCGG
GCTGAACGGGGGGTTCGTGCACACAGCCCAGCTTGGAGCGAACGACCTACACCGAACTGAGATACCTACA
GCGTGAGCTATGAGAAAGCGCCACGCTTCCCGAAGGGAGAAAGGCGGACAGGTATCCGGTAAGCGGCAGG
GTCGGAACAGGAGAGCGCACGAGGGAGCTTCCAGGGGGAAACGCCTGGTATCTTTATAGTCCTGTCGGGT
TTCGCCACCTCTGACTTGAGCGTCGATTTTTGTGATGCTCGTCAGGGGGGCGGAGCCTATGGAAAAACGC
CAGCAACGCGGCCTTTTTACGGTTCCTGGCCTTTTGCTGGCCTTTTGCTCACATGTTCTT
Features (pLannotate 1.2.2; 25 found; start..end, strand, type, name):
      8..42      +  rep_origin     RSF ori (fragment): Plasmids containing the RSF 1030 origin of replication can be propagated in E. coli cells that contain additional plasmids with compatible origins.
    110..413     +  enhancer       CMV enhancer: human cytomegalovirus immediate early enhancer
    414..617     +  promoter       CMV promoter: human cytomegalovirus (CMV) immediate early promoter
    652..1368    +  CDS            mVenus: mVenus is a basic (constitutively fluorescent) yellow fluorescent protein published in 2006, derived from Aequorea victoria. It is reported to be a rapidly-maturing monomer with moderate acid sensitivity.
   1375..1422    +  CDS            K-Ras (fragment): human small GTPase proto-oncoprotein
   1423..1479    +  misc_feature   MCS: multiple cloning site
   1481..2065    +  misc_feature   IRES2: internal ribosome entry site (IRES) of the encephalomyocarditis virus (EMCV)
   2065..2085    +  misc_feature   MCS (fragment): multiple cloning site
   2089..3033    +  CDS            RpBphP1: RpBphP1 is a fluorescent protein published in 2012, derived from Rhodopseudomonas palustris.
   4351..4695    +  CDS            HV01_CANLF: Experimental evidence at protein level: Swiss-Prot protein existence level 1. From Canis lupus familiaris (Dog) (Canis familiaris).
   4705..4761    +  misc_feature   MCS: multiple cloning site
   4763..5348    +  misc_feature   IRES2: internal ribosome entry site (IRES) of the encephalomyocarditis virus (EMCV)
   5378..5950    +  CDS            fbxw1 (fragment): TRCB_XENLA - Also known as btrcp. Experimental evidence at protein level: Swiss-Prot protein existence level 1. Substrate recognition component of a SCF (SKP1-CUL1-F-box protein) E3 ubiquitin-protein ligase complex which mediates the ubiquitination and subsequent proteasomal degradation of target proteins. Probably recognizes and binds to phosphorylated target proteins. May participate in Wnt signaling. From Xenopus laevis (African clawed frog).
   6011..6718    +  CDS            mCherry: mCherry is a basic (constitutively fluorescent) red fluorescent protein published in 2004, derived from Discosoma sp.. It is reported to be a very rapidly-maturing monomer with low acid sensitivity.
   7303..7326    +  CDS            c-myc NLS (fragment): nuclear localization signal of human c-Myc proto-oncogene (Dang and Lee, 1988)
   7345..7428    +  CDS            large T antigen (fragment): large T antigen from SV40 (simian virus 40)
   7451..7572    +  polyA_signal   SV40 poly(A) signal: SV40 polyadenylation signal
   7606..8034    -  rep_origin     f1 ori (sequence partly withheld): f1 bacteriophage origin of replication; arrow indicates direction of (+) strand synthesis
   8061..8165    +  promoter       AmpR promoter: bla
   8167..8524    +  promoter       SV40 promoter: SV40 enhancer and early promoter
   8559..9353    +  CDS            NeoR/KanR: aminoglycoside phosphotransferase from Tn5; aph(3')-II (or nptII); confers resistance to neomycin, kanamycin, and G418 (Geneticin®)
   9374..9526    +  CDS            ble (fragment): BLE_KLEPN - Experimental evidence at protein level: Swiss-Prot protein existence level 1. Binding protein with a strong affinity to the bleomycin family of antibiotics. Binds to CL990; an antimitotic-antibiotic compound. From Klebsiella pneumoniae.
   9585..9632    +  polyA_signal   HSV TK poly(A) signal: herpes simplex virus thymidine kinase polyadenylation signal (Cole and Stacy, 1985)
   9723..9739    -  polyA_signal   bGH poly(A) signal (fragment): bovine growth hormone polyadenylation signal
   9961..10549   +  rep_origin     ori: high-copy-number ColE1/pMB1/pBR322/pUC origin of replication
