[The description below was written by a language model from this plasmid's Addgene catalogue record and pLannotate feature annotations shown in this document.]
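Description:
pQP-2376 is a 10.6 kb mammalian expression plasmid carrying a tricistronic optogenetic cassette. The catalogue entry does not name a backbone. The annotated features resemble a standard CMV-driven vector: a high-copy ColE1/pUC origin for propagation in E. coli, an f1 origin, and a NeoR/KanR gene placed behind both a bacterial (AmpR) promoter and the SV40 early promoter, with an HSV TK polyadenylation signal. This arrangement gives kanamycin selection in bacteria and would allow G418 selection in mammalian cells.

The CMV enhancer/promoter drives a single transcript, ended by the SV40 poly(A) signal, in which two EMCV IRES2 elements allow three proteins to be translated. The first is mVenus fused to a K-Ras-derived CAAX motif, which anchors the yellow fluorescent protein to the membrane as a model target. The second is the bacterial phytochrome BphP1 from Rhodopseudomonas palustris fused to iB(GFP), a GFP-binding intrabody. The annotation tool detects the intrabody only as an immunoglobulin heavy-chain variable-like domain, and it labels only the first part of the BphP1 region. The third is NSImb-NES-mCherry-Q-PAS1. Here NSImb matches an F-box/βTrCP-type fragment, the substrate-recognition component of an SCF E3 ubiquitin ligase. It is joined to a nuclear export signal, mCherry and Q-PAS1, the light-dependent binding partner of BphP1. Q-PAS1 itself is not annotated in the table, and the short NLS and large T antigen hits downstream of mCherry are not explained by the record.

The intrabody tethers BphP1 to membrane-bound mVenus, and illumination then induces BphP1 to bind Q-PAS1, which recruits the red NSImb fusion to the target. The construct is used to demonstrate light-controlled recruitment of an effector to an intrabody-bound protein, as part of work on optogenetic regulation of endogenous proteins.
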