Addgene plasmid #138974: pQP-2376
Purpose: Light-induced recruitment of NSImb-QPAS1-mCherry to the target protein bound to membrane; interaction occurs via intrabody fused to BphP1
Depositing lab: Vladislav Verkhusha. Depositing organization: University of Helsinki, Institute of Biomedicine. Publication: Optogenetic regulation of endogenous proteins. Redchuk TA, Karasev MM, Verkhusha PV, Donnelly SK, Hulsemann M, Virtanen J, Moore HM, Vartiainen MK, Hodgson L, Verkhusha VV. Nat Commun. 2020 Jan 30;11(1):605. doi: 10.1038/s41467-020-14460-4. PubMed 32001718.
Backbone
  Vector backbone: n/a
Growth in bacteria
  Bacterial resistance: Kanamycin, 50 μg/mL
  Growth temperature: 37°C
  Growth strain: DH5alpha
  Copy number: Unknown
Gene/Insert
  Gene/Insert name: NcoI-mVenus-CAAX-IRES2-BphP1- iB(GFP)- IRES2-NSImb-NES-mCh-Q-PAS1-NotI
Terms and licenses: Academic/Nonprofit Terms; Industry Terms: Not Available to Industry
How to cite: pQP-2376 was a gift from Vladislav Verkhusha (Addgene plasmid # 138974 ; http://n2t.net/addgene:138974 ; RRID:Addgene_138974)
